Addgene plasmid #26172: pMLLCK-J72030
Depositing lab: Christopher Anderson. Depositing organization: University of California, Berkeley.
Backbone
  Vector backbone: pMLL-CK
  Backbone size w/o insert (bp): 2852
  Vector type: Synthetic Biology ; 2ab assembly vector
Growth in bacteria
  Bacterial resistance: Chloramphenicol and Kanamycin, 25 & 50 μg/mL
  Growth temperature: 37°C
  Growth strain: Other
  Growth instructions: Provided in a pir+ strain. Grow at 37C
  Copy number: Low Copy
Gene/Insert
  Gene/Insert name: C terminal E tag (alt names: Bmll62; J72030)
  Insert size (bp): 48
  Cloning method: Restriction Enzyme; 5′ cloning site BglII (not destroyed); 3′ cloning site BamHI (not destroyed)
  Sequencing primers: 5′ gtatcacgaggcagaatttcag
Terms and licenses: Academic/Nonprofit Terms; Industry Terms: Not Available to Industry
Depositor comments: Note that this plasmid must be grown in both Chloramphenicol and Kanamycin
How to cite: pMLLCK-J72030 was a gift from Christopher Anderson (Addgene plasmid # 26172 ; http://n2t.net/addgene:26172 ; RRID:Addgene_26172)
