[The description below was written by a language model from this plasmid's Addgene catalogue record and pLannotate feature annotations shown in this document.]
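Description:
pMLLCK-J72030 is a small synthetic-biology part plasmid built on the pMLL-CK backbone, a vector designed for the "2ab" assembly scheme. It carries a single basic part, a 48 bp sequence encoding a C-terminal E epitope tag (also recorded as Bmll62 or J72030), cloned between BglII and BamHI sites that are both retained. Because these two enzymes leave compatible ends, the part can be joined in series with other parts of the same format. In practice it would be fused downstream of a coding sequence to add a detectable E tag to the protein's C terminus. No promoter or open reading frame for expressing the tag is annotated, and the tag itself is too short to appear in the feature table. The plasmid therefore appears to be a parts-storage and assembly intermediate rather than an expression construct.

Replication depends on the R6K γ origin, which requires the pi initiator protein, so the plasmid can be maintained only in pir+ E. coli hosts; it is listed as low copy. It carries two resistance markers: a kanamycin resistance gene (aph(3')-Ia) and a chloramphenicol acetyltransferase gene driven by its own cat promoter and followed by the lambda t0 terminator. The depositor states that both antibiotics must be used together, and the "CK" in the backbone name matches this marker pair. The annotation also picks up attB1 and attB2 Gateway-type recombination sites and a fragment of a bacterial terminator, though the record does not explain their role in the assembly scheme. The deposited sequence is 2,694 nt, somewhat shorter than the sum of the catalogue's backbone and insert sizes, and the record does not account for this difference.
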