Features (pLannotate 1.2.2; 8 found; start..end, strand, type, name):
    153..177     -  protein_bind   attB2: mutant version of attB; recombination site for the Gateway® BP reaction BP Clonase™
    338..1153    +  CDS            KanR: aminoglycoside phosphotransferase; aph(3')-Ia; confers resistance to kanamycin in bacteria or G418 (Geneticin®) in eukaryotes
   1265..1362    +  promoter       cat promoter: promoter of the E. coli cat gene encoding chloramphenicol acetyltransferase
   1363..2019    +  CDS            cat: CAT_ECOLX - Experimental evidence at protein level: Swiss-Prot protein existence level 1. This enzyme is an effector of chloramphenicol resistance in bacteria. From Escherichia coli. This protein is used as a marker in many commonly used cloning vectors, such as pACYC184.
   2043..2137    +  terminator     lambda t0 terminator: transcription terminator from phage lambda
   2173..2529    +  rep_origin     R6K γ ori: γ replication origin from E. coli plasmid R6K; requires the R6K initiator protein pi for replication
   2591..2615    +  protein_bind   attB1: mutant version of attB; recombination site for the Gateway® BP reaction BP Clonase™
   2639..2676    -  terminator     bacterial terminator (fragment): putative bacterial transcription terminator
>Addgene plasmid #26172 | pMLLCK-J72030 | depositor full sequence | sequence record 12293 | Author sequence
GATCTGGTGCTCCGGTTCCATATCCAGATCCACTGGAACCACGTTAAGGATCCTAACTCGCTCCTCAGGC
TTCCTCGCTCACTGACTCGCTGCGCTCGGTCGTTCGGCTGCGGCGAGCGGTATCAGCTCACTCAAAGGCG
GTAATCAATTCGACCCAGCTTTCTTGTACAAAGTGGTTGATCGGATCTGCTGATCCTTCAACTCAGCAAA
AGTTCGATTTATTCAACAAAGCCACGTTGTGTCTCAAAATCTCTGATGTTACATTGCACAAGATAAAAAT
ATATCATCATGAACAATAAAACTGTCTGCTTACATAAACAGTAATACAAGGGGTGTTATGAGCCATATTC
AACGGGAAACGTCTTGCTCCAGGCCGCGATTAAATTCCAACATGGATGCTGATTTATATGGGTATAAATG
GGCTCGCGATAATGTCGGGCAATCAGGTGCGACAATCTATCGATTGTATGGGAAGCCCGATGCGCCAGAG
TTGTTTCTGAAACATGGCAAAGGTAGCGTTGCCAATGATGTTACAGATGAGATGGTCAGACTAAACTGGC
TGACGGAATTTATGCCTCTTCCGACCATCAAGCATTTTATCCGTACTCCTGATGATGCATGGTTACTCAC
CACTGCGATCCCCGGGAAAACAGCATTCCAGGTATTAGAAGAATATCCTGATTCAGGTGAAAATATTGTT
GATGCGCTGGCAGTGTTCCTGCGCCGGTTGCATTCGATTCCTGTTTGTAATTGTCCTTTTAACAGCGATC
GCGTATTTCGTCTCGCTCAGGCGCAATCACGAATGAATAACGGTTTGGTTGATGCGAGTGATTTTGATGA
CGAGCGTAATGGCTGGCCTGTTGAACAAGTCTGGAAAGAAATGCATAAGCTTTTGCCATTCTCACCGGAT
TCAGTCGTCACTCATGGTGATTTCTCACTTGATAACCTTATTTTTGACGAGGGGAAATTAATAGGTTGTA
TTGATGTTGGACGAGTCGGAATCGCAGACCGATACCAGGATCTTGCCATCCTATGGAACTGCCTCGGTGA
GTTTTCTCCTTCATTACAGAAACGGCTTTTTCAAAAATATGGTATTGATAATCCTGATATGAATAAATTG
CAGTTTCATTTGATGCTCGATGAGTTTTTCTAATCAGAATTGGTTAATTGGTTGTAACACTGGCAGAGCA
TTACGCTGACTTGACGGGAGGATCTCTGAAGACTCTCGAGCTGCAGGACTCACAGCTCCTCGGATCTTTG
ATCGGGCACGTAAGAGGTTCCAACTTTCACCATAATGAAATAAGATCACTACCGGGCGTATTTTTTGAGT
TATCGAGATTTTCAGGAGCTAAGGAAGCTAAAATGGAGAAAAAAATCACTGGATATACCACCGTTGATAT
ATCCCAATGGCATCGTAAAGAACATTTTGAGGCATTTCAGTCAGTTGCTCAATGTACCTATAACCAGACC
GTTCAGCTGGATATTACGGCCTTTTTAAAGACCGTAAAGAAAAATAAGCACAAGTTTTATCCGGCCTTTA
TTCACATTCTTGCCCGCCTGATGAATGCTCATCCGGAATTTCGTATGGCAATGAAAGACGGTGAGCTGGT
GATATGGGATAGTGTTCACCCTTGTTACACCGTTTTCCATGAGCAAACTGAAACGTTTTCATCGCTCTGG
AGTGAATACCACGACGATTTCCGGCAGTTTCTACACATATATTCGCAAGATGTGGCGTGTTACGGTGAAA
ACCTGGCCTATTTCCCTAAAGGGTTTATTGAGAATATGTTTTTCGTCTCAGCCAATCCCTGGGTGAGTTT
CACCAGTTTTGATTTAAACGTGGCCAATATGGACAACTTCTTCGCCCCCGTTTTCACCATGGGCAAATAT
TATACGCAAGGCGACAAGGTGCTGATGCCGCTGGCGATTCAGGTTCATCATGCCGTTTGTGATGGCTTCC
ATGTCGGCAGAATGCTTAATGAATTACAACAGTACTGCGATGAGTGGCAGGGCGGGGCGTAATTTGATAT
CGAGCTCGCTTGGACTCCTGTTGATAGATCCAGTAATGACCTCAGAACTCCATCTGGATTTGTTCAGAAC
GCTCGGTTGCCGCCGGGCGTTTTTTATTGGTGAGAATCCAAGCCTCGGATCTAGCAGTTCAACCTGTTGA
TAGTACGTACTAAGCTCTCATGTTTCACGTACTAAGCTCTCATGTTTAACGTACTAAGCTCTCATGTTTA
ACGAACTAAACCCTCATGGCTAACGTACTAAGCTCTCATGGCTAACGTACTAAGCTCTCATGTTTCACGT
ACTAAGCTCTCATGTTTGAACAATAAAATTAATATAAATCAGCAACTTAAATAGCCTCTAAGGTTTTAAG
TTTTATAAGAAAAAAAAGAATATATAAGGCTTTTAAAGCTTTTAAGGTTTAACGGTTGTGGACAACAAGC
CAGGGATGTAACGCACTGAGAAGCCCTTAGAGCCTCTCAAAGCAATTTTGAGTGACACAGGAACACTTAA
CGGCTGACATGGGAATTAGCCATGGGCCCGTGCGAATCACGGATCTCCCGATCAAGAATTGCCATTATCA
ACAAGTTTGTACAAAAAAGCAGGCTCCGAATTGGTATCACGAGGCAGAATTTCAGATAAAAAAAATCCTT
AGCTTTCGCTAAGGATCTGAAGTGGAATTCATGA
