>Addgene plasmid #26172 | pMLLCK-J72030 | addgene partial sequence | sequence record 32290 | 26172 with pMLL-5 5'-gtatcacgaggcagaatttcag
AGGATCTGAAGTGGAATTCATGAGATCTGGTGCTCCGGTTCCATATCCAGATCCACTGGAACCACGTTAA
GGATCCTAACTCGCTCCTCAGGCTTCCTCGCTCACTGACTCGCTGCGCTCGGTCGTTCGGCTGCGGCGAG
CGGTATCAGCTCACTCAAAGGCGGTAATCAATTCGACCCAGCTTTCTTGTACAAAGTGGTTGATCGGATC
TGCTGATCCTTCAACTCAGCAAAAGTTCGATTTATTCAACAAAGCCACGTTGTGTCTCAAAATCTCTGAT
GTTACATTGCACAAGATAAAAATATATCATCATGAACAATAAAACTGTCTGCTTACATAAACAGTAATAC
AAGGGGTGTTATGAGCCATATTCAACGGGAAACGTCTTGCTCCAGGCCGCGATTAAATTCCAACATGGAT
GCTGATTTATATGGGTATAAATGGGCTCGCGATAATGTCGGGCAATCAGGTGCGACAATCTATCGATTGT
ATGGGAAGCCCGATGCGCCAGAGTTGTTTCTGAAACATGGCAAAGGTAGCGTTGCCAATGATGTTACAGA
TGAGATGGTCAGACTAAACTGGCTGACGGAATTTATGCCTCTTCCGACCATCAAGCATTTTATCCGTACT
CCTGATGATGCATGGTTACTCACCACTGCGATCCCCGGGAAAACAGCATTCCAGGTATTAGAAGAATATC
CTGATTCAGGTGAAAATATTGTTGATGCGCTGGCAGTGTTCCTGCGCCGGTTGCATTCGATTCCTGTTTG
TAATTGTCCTTTTAACAGCGATCGCGTATTTCGTCTCGCTCAGGCGCAATCACGAATGAATAACGGTTTG
GTTGATGCGAGTGATTTTGATGACGAGCGTAA
